Addgene plasmid #166452: pmCherry-N-EP300
Purpose: Expresses fusion of mCherry and EP300-N-IDR
Depositing lab: Shuguo Sun. Depositing organization: Huazhong University of Science & Technology. Publication: Interferon-gamma induces tumor resistance to anti-PD-1 immunotherapy by promoting YAP phase separation. Yu M, Peng Z, Qin M, Liu Y, Wang J, Zhang C, Lin J, Dong T, Wang L, Li S, Yang Y, Xu S, Guo W, Zhang X, Shi M, Peng H, Luo X, Zhang H, Zhang L, Li Y, Yang XP, Sun S. Mol Cell. 2021 Feb 13. pii: S1097-2765(21)00010-1. doi: 10.1016/j.molcel.2021.01.010. PubMed 33606996.
Backbone
  Vector backbone: mCherry-N1
  Vector type: Mammalian Expression
Growth in bacteria
  Bacterial resistance: Kanamycin, 50 μg/mL
  Growth temperature: 37°C
  Growth strain: DH5alpha
  Copy number: High Copy
Gene/Insert
  Gene/Insert name: mCherry, N-EP300(1-341)
  Species: H. sapiens (human)
  Entrez Gene: EP300 (a.k.a. KAT3B, MKHK2, RSTS2, p300)
  Cloning method: Gibson Cloning
Terms and licenses: Academic/Nonprofit Terms; Industry Terms: Not Available to Industry
How to cite: pmCherry-N-EP300 was a gift from Shuguo Sun (Addgene plasmid # 166452 ; http://n2t.net/addgene:166452 ; RRID:Addgene_166452)
