[The description below was written by a language model from this plasmid's Addgene catalogue record and pLannotate feature annotations shown in this document.]
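Description:
pmCherry-N-EP300 is a mammalian expression plasmid built on the mCherry-N1 backbone that produces a red fluorescent fusion of mCherry with the N-terminal intrinsically disordered region of human EP300 (p300/KAT3B), residues 1–341. In the annotated 5.7 kb sequence, the CMV immediate-early enhancer and promoter sit upstream of a remnant of the multiple cloning site, followed by the mCherry coding sequence and then the EP300 fragment, so despite the N1-type backbone name the fluorescent protein lies at the N-terminus of the fusion. A short segment matching SV40 large T antigen follows the EP300 fragment. This could be a nuclear localization signal, but the record does not say so. The transcript is terminated by the SV40 polyadenylation signal. The insert was assembled by Gibson cloning.

The plasmid is propagated in E. coli through a high-copy ColE1/pUC-type origin, with kanamycin selection. The NeoR/KanR gene (Tn5 aminoglycoside phosphotransferase) is driven by tandem bacterial (bla) and SV40 early promoters and ends in the HSV TK polyadenylation signal, so the same cassette gives kanamycin resistance in bacteria and can allow G418 selection in mammalian cells. An f1 origin is also present. The short ble and bGH poly(A) matches are fragments and probably backbone remnants rather than functional elements.

The construct allows live-cell imaging of the EP300 N-terminal disordered region. It comes from a study of YAP phase separation induced by interferon-gamma, which suggests it was used to examine the localization or condensate behaviour of this region, although the record states only that it expresses the fusion.
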