Features (pLannotate 1.2.2; 15 found; start..end, strand, type, name):
     61..364     +  enhancer       CMV enhancer: human cytomegalovirus immediate early enhancer
    365..568     +  promoter       CMV promoter: human cytomegalovirus (CMV) immediate early promoter
    591..629     +  misc_feature   MCS (fragment): multiple cloning site
    636..1343    +  CDS            mCherry: mCherry is a basic (constitutively fluorescent) red fluorescent protein published in 2004, derived from Discosoma sp.. It is reported to be a very rapidly-maturing monomer with low acid sensitivity.
   1386..2408    +  CDS            EP300 (fragment): EP300_HUMAN - Also known as P300. Experimental evidence at protein level: Swiss-Prot protein existence level 1. (Microbial infection) In case of HIV-1 infection, it is recruited by the viral protein Tat. Regulates Tat's transactivating activity and may help inducing chromatin remodeling of proviral genes. Binds to and may be involved in the transforming capacity of the adenovirus E1A protein. From Homo sapiens (Human).
   2421..2504    +  CDS            large T antigen (fragment): large T antigen from SV40 (simian virus 40)
   2527..2648    +  polyA_signal   SV40 poly(A) signal: SV40 polyadenylation signal
   2682..3110    -  rep_origin     f1 ori (sequence partly withheld): f1 bacteriophage origin of replication; arrow indicates direction of (+) strand synthesis
   3137..3241    +  promoter       AmpR promoter: bla
   3243..3600    +  promoter       SV40 promoter: SV40 enhancer and early promoter
   3635..4429    +  CDS            NeoR/KanR: aminoglycoside phosphotransferase from Tn5; aph(3')-II (or nptII); confers resistance to neomycin, kanamycin, and G418 (Geneticin®)
   4450..4602    +  CDS            ble (fragment): BLE_KLEPN - Experimental evidence at protein level: Swiss-Prot protein existence level 1. Binding protein with a strong affinity to the bleomycin family of antibiotics. Binds to CL990; an antimitotic-antibiotic compound. From Klebsiella pneumoniae.
   4661..4708    +  polyA_signal   HSV TK poly(A) signal: herpes simplex virus thymidine kinase polyadenylation signal (Cole and Stacy, 1985)
   4799..4815    -  polyA_signal   bGH poly(A) signal (fragment): bovine growth hormone polyadenylation signal
   5037..5625    +  rep_origin     ori: high-copy-number ColE1/pMB1/pBR322/pUC origin of replication
>Addgene plasmid #166452 | pmCherry-N-EP300 | addgene full sequence | sequence record 329967 | Addgene NGS Result
TAGTTATTAATAGTAATCAATTACGGGGTCATTAGTTCATAGCCCATATATGGAGTTCCGCGTTACATAA
CTTACGGTAAATGGCCCGCCTGGCTGACCGCCCAACGACCCCCGCCCATTGACGTCAATAATGACGTATG
TTCCCATAGTAACGCCAATAGGGACTTTCCATTGACGTCAATGGGTGGAGTATTTACGGTAAACTGCCCA
CTTGGCAGTACATCAAGTGTATCATATGCCAAGTACGCCCCCTATTGACGTCAATGACGGTAAATGGCCC
GCCTGGCATTATGCCCAGTACATGACCTTATGGGACTTTCCTACTTGGCAGTACATCTACGTATTAGTCA
TCGCTATTACCATGGTGATGCGGTTTTGGCAGTACATCAATGGGCGTGGATAGCGGTTTGACTCACGGGG
ATTTCCAAGTCTCCACCCCATTGACGTCAATGGGAGTTTGTTTTGGCACCAAAATCAACGGGACTTTCCA
AAATGTCGTAACAACTCCGCCCCATTGACGCAAATGGGCGGTAGGCGTGTACGGTGGGAGGTCTATATAA
GCAGAGCTGGTTTAGTGAACCGTCAGATCCGCTAGCGCTACCGGACTCAGATCTCGAGCTCAAGCTTCGG
CCACCATGGTGAGCAAGGGCGAGGAGGATAACATGGCCATCATCAAGGAGTTCATGCGCTTCAAGGTGCA
CATGGAGGGCTCCGTGAACGGCCACGAGTTCGAGATCGAGGGCGAGGGCGAGGGCCGCCCCTACGAGGGC
ACCCAGACCGCCAAGCTGAAGGTGACCAAGGGTGGCCCCCTGCCCTTCGCCTGGGACATCCTGTCCCCTC
AGTTCATGTACGGCTCCAAGGCCTACGTGAAGCACCCCGCCGACATCCCCGACTACTTGAAGCTGTCCTT
CCCCGAGGGCTTCAAGTGGGAGCGCGTGATGAACTTCGAGGACGGCGGCGTGGTGACCGTGACCCAGGAC
TCCTCCCTGCAGGACGGCGAGTTCATCTACAAGGTGAAGCTGCGCGGCACCAACTTCCCCTCCGACGGCC
CCGTAATGCAGAAGAAGACCATGGGCTGGGAGGCCTCCTCCGAGCGGATGTACCCCGAGGACGGCGCCCT
GAAGGGCGAGATCAAGCAGAGGCTGAAGCTGAAGGACGGCGGCCACTACGACGCTGAGGTCAAGACCACC
TACAAGGCCAAGAAGCCCGTGCAGCTGCCCGGCGCCTACAACGTCAACATCAAGTTGGACATCACCTCCC
ACAACGAGGACTACACCATCGTGGAACAGTACGAACGCGCCGAGGGCCGCCACTCCACCGGCGGCATGGA
CGAGCTGTACAAGGGTGCGCCGGGCAGCGCAGGCAGCGCTGCGGGTGGCAGCGGCATGGCCGAGAATGTG
GTGGAACCGGGGCCGCCTTCAGCCAAGCGGCCTAAACTCTCATCTCCGGCCCTCTCGGCGTCCGCCAGCG
ATGGCACAGATTTTGGCTCTCTATTTGACTTGGAGCACGACTTACCAGATGAATTAATCAACTCTACAGA
ATTGGGACTAACCAATGGTGGTGATATTAATCAGCTTCAGACAAGTCTTGGCATGGTACAAGATGCAGCT
TCTAAACATAAACAGCTGTCAGAATTGCTGCGATCTGGTAGTTCCCCTAACCTCAATATGGGAGTTGGTG
GCCCAGGTCAAGTCATGGCCAGCCAGGCCCAACAGAGCAGTCCTGGATTAGGTTTGATAAATAGCATGGT
CAAAAGCCCAATGACACAGGCAGGCTTGACTTCTCCCAACATGGGGATGGGCACTAGTGGACCAAATCAG
GGTCCTACGCAGTCAACAGGTATGATGAACAGTCCAGTAAATCAGCCTGCCATGGGAATGAACACAGGGA
TGAATGCGGGCATGAATCCTGGAATGTTGGCTGCAGGCAATGGACAAGGGATAATGCCTAATCAAGTCAT
GAACGGTTCAATTGGAGCAGGCCGAGGGCGACAGAATATGCAGTACCCAAACCCAGGCATGGGAAGTGCT
GGCAACTTACTGACTGAGCCTCTTCAGCAGGGCTCTCCCCAGATGGGAGGACAAACAGGATTGAGAGGCC
CCCAGCCTCTTAAGATGGGAATGATGAACAACCCCAATCCTTATGGTTCACCATATACTCAGAATCCTGG
ACAGCAGATTGGAGCCAGTGGCCTTGGTCTCCAGATTCAGACAAAAACTGTACTATCAAATAACTTATCT
CCATTTGCTATGGACAAAAAGGCAGTTCCTGGTGGAGGAATGCCCAACATGGGTCAACAGCCAGCCCCGC
AGGTCCAGCAGCCAGGTCTGGTGACTCCAGTTGCCCAAGGGATGGGTTCTGGAGCACATACAGCTGATCC
AGAGAAGCGCAAGCTCATCCAGCAGCAGTAGGCGACTCTAGATCATAATCAGCCATACCACATTTGTAGA
GGTTTTACTTGCTTTAAAAAACCTCCCACACCTCCCCCTGAACCTGAAACATAAAATGAATGCAATTGTT
GTTGTTAACTTGTTTATTGCAGCTTATAATGGTTACAAATAAAGCAATAGCATCACAAATTTCACAAATA
AAGCATTTTTTTCACTGCATTCTAGTTGTGGTTTGTCCAAACTCATCAATGTATCTTAAGGCGTAAATTG
TAAGCGTTAATATTTTGTTAAAATTCGCGTTAAATTTTTGTTAAATCAGCTCATTTTTTAACCAATAGGC
CGAAATCGGCAAAATCCCTTATAAATCAAAAGAATAGACCGAGATAGGGT
[37 nt withheld, positions 2781-2817]
AAAGAACGTGGACTCCAACGTCAAAGG
[49 nt withheld, positions 2845-2893]
T
[91 nt withheld, positions 2895-2985]
G
[124 nt withheld, positions 2987-3110]
CAGGTGGCACTTTTCGGGGAAATGTGCGCGGAACCCCTATTTGTTTATTTTTCTAAATACATTCAAATAT
GTATCCGCTCATGAGACAATAACCCTGATAAATGCTTCAATAATATTGAAAAAGGAAGAGTCCTGAGGCG
GAAAGAACCAGCTGTGGAATGTGTGTCAGTTAGGGTGTGGAAAGTCCCCAGGCTCCCCAGCAGGCAGAAG
TATGCAAAGCATGCATCTCAATTAGTCAGCAACCAGGTGTGGAAAGTCCCCAGGCTCCCCAGCAGGCAGA
AGTATGCAAAGCATGCATCTCAATTAGTCAGCAACCATAGTCCCGCCCCTAACTCCGCCCATCCCGCCCC
TAACTCCGCCCAGTTCCGCCCATTCTCCGCCCCATGGCTGACTAATTTTTTTTATTTATGCAGAGGCCGA
GGCCGCCTCGGCCTCTGAGCTATTCCAGAAGTAGTGAGGAGGCTTTTTTGGAGGCCTAGGCTTTTGCAAA
GATCGATCAAGAGACAGGATGAGGATCGTTTCGCATGATTGAACAAGATGGATTGCACGCAGGTTCTCCG
GCCGCTTGGGTGGAGAGGCTATTCGGCTATGACTGGGCACAACAGACAATCGGCTGCTCTGATGCCGCCG
TGTTCCGGCTGTCAGCGCAGGGGCGCCCGGTTCTTTTTGTCAAGACCGACCTGTCCGGTGCCCTGAATGA
ACTGCAAGACGAGGCAGCGCGGCTATCGTGGCTGGCCACGACGGGCGTTCCTTGCGCAGCTGTGCTCGAC
GTTGTCACTGAAGCGGGAAGGGACTGGCTGCTATTGGGCGAAGTGCCGGGGCAGGATCTCCTGTCATCTC
ACCTTGCTCCTGCCGAGAAAGTATCCATCATGGCTGATGCAATGCGGCGGCTGCATACGCTTGATCCGGC
TACCTGCCCATTCGACCACCAAGCGAAACATCGCATCGAGCGAGCACGTACTCGGATGGAAGCCGGTCTT
GTCGATCAGGATGATCTGGACGAAGAGCATCAGGGGCTCGCGCCAGCCGAACTGTTCGCCAGGCTCAAGG
CGAGCATGCCCGACGGCGAGGATCTCGTCGTGACCCATGGCGATGCCTGCTTGCCGAATATCATGGTGGA
AAATGGCCGCTTTTCTGGATTCATCGACTGTGGCCGGCTGGGTGTGGCGGACCGCTATCAGGACATAGCG
TTGGCTACCCGTGATATTGCTGAAGAGCTTGGCGGCGAATGGGCTGACCGCTTCCTCGTGCTTTACGGTA
TCGCCGCTCCCGATTCGCAGCGCATCGCCTTCTATCGCCTTCTTGACGAGTTCTTCTGAGCGGGACTCTG
GGGTTCGAAATGACCGACCAAGCGACGCCCAACCTGCCATCACGAGATTTCGATTCCACCGCCGCCTTCT
ATGAAAGGTTGGGCTTCGGAATCGTTTTCCGGGACGCCGGCTGGATGATCCTCCAGCGCGGGGATCTCAT
GCTGGAGTTCTTCGCCCACCCTAGGGGGAGGCTAACTGAAACACGGAAGGAGACAATACCGGAAGGAACC
CGCGCTATGACGGCAATAAAAAGACAGAATAAAACGCACGGTGTTGGGTCGTTTGTTCATAAACGCGGGG
TTCGGTCCCAGGGCTGGCACTCTGTCGATACCCCACCGAGACCCCATTGGGGCCAATACGCCCGCGTTTC
TTCCTTTTCCCCACCCCACCCCCCAAGTTCGGGTGAAGGCCCAGGGCTCGCAGCCAACGTCGGGGCGGCA
GGCCCTGCCATAGCCTCAGGTTACTCATATATACTTTAGATTGATTTAAAACTTCATTTTTAATTTAAAA
GGATCTAGGTGAAGATCCTTTTTGATAATCTCATGACCAAAATCCCTTAACGTGAGTTTTCGTTCCACTG
AGCGTCAGACCCCGTAGAAAAGATCAAAGGATCTTCTTGAGATCCTTTTTTTCTGCGCGTAATCTGCTGC
TTGCAAACAAAAAAACCACCGCTACCAGCGGTGGTTTGTTTGCCGGATCAAGAGCTACCAACTCTTTTTC
CGAAGGTAACTGGCTTCAGCAGAGCGCAGATACCAAATACTGTTCTTCTAGTGTAGCCGTAGTTAGGCCA
CCACTTCAAGAACTCTGTAGCACCGCCTACATACCTCGCTCTGCTAATCCTGTTACCAGTGGCTGCTGCC
AGTGGCGATAAGTCGTGTCTTACCGGGTTGGACTCAAGACGATAGTTACCGGATAAGGCGCAGCGGTCGG
GCTGAACGGGGGGTTCGTGCACACAGCCCAGCTTGGAGCGAACGACCTACACCGAACTGAGATACCTACA
GCGTGAGCTATGAGAAAGCGCCACGCTTCCCGAAGGGAGAAAGGCGGACAGGTATCCGGTAAGCGGCAGG
GTCGGAACAGGAGAGCGCACGAGGGAGCTTCCAGGGGGAAACGCCTGGTATCTTTATAGTCCTGTCGGGT
TTCGCCACCTCTGACTTGAGCGTCGATTTTTGTGATGCTCGTCAGGGGGGCGGAGCCTATGGAAAAACGC
CAGCAACGCGGCCTTTTTACGGTTCCTGGCCTTTTGCTGGCCTTTTGCTCACATGTTCTTTCCTGCGTTA
TCCCCTGATTCTGTGGATAACCGTATTACCGCCATGCAT
